Addgene plasmid #119036: pAAV-hsyn-flex-Voltron-ST
Purpose: Cre-dependant expression of soma-localized Voltron in neurons
Depositing lab: Eric Schreiter. Depositing organization: HHMI, Janelia Research Campus. Publication: Bright and photostable chemigenetic indicators for extended in vivo voltage imaging. Abdelfattah AS, Kawashima T, Singh A, Novak O, Liu H, Shuai Y, Huang YC, Campagnola L, Seeman SC, Yu J, Zheng J, Grimm JB, Patel R, Friedrich J, Mensh BD, Paninski L, Macklin JJ, Murphy GJ, Podgorski K, Lin BJ, Chen TW, Turner GC, Liu Z, Koyama M, Svoboda K, Ahrens MB, Lavis LD, Schreiter ER. Science. 2019 Aug 1. pii: science.aav6416. doi: 10.1126/science.aav6416. PubMed 31371562.
Backbone
  Vector backbone: pAAV-hsyn
  Vector type: Mammalian Expression, AAV, Cre/Lox
Growth in bacteria
  Bacterial resistance: Ampicillin, 100 μg/mL
  Growth temperature: 37°C
  Growth strain: NEB Stable
  Copy number: High Copy
Gene/Insert
  Gene/Insert name: Voltron-ST
  Species: Synthetic
  Promoter: hsyn
  Cloning method: Gibson Cloning
  Sequencing primers: 5′ Unknown
Terms and licenses: Academic/Nonprofit Terms; Industry Terms: Not Available to Industry
Depositor comments: 5' cloning site: NheI, 3' cloning site: HindIII
How to cite: pAAV-hsyn-flex-Voltron-ST was a gift from Eric Schreiter (Addgene plasmid # 119036 ; http://n2t.net/addgene:119036 ; RRID:Addgene_119036) For viral preps, please replace (Addgene plasmid # 119036) in the above sentence with: (Addgene viral prep # 119036-AAV1)
