[The description below was written by a language model from this plasmid's Addgene catalogue record and pLannotate feature annotations shown in this document.]
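Description:
pAAV-hsyn-flex-Voltron-ST is an adeno-associated virus transfer plasmid built on the pAAV-hsyn backbone for Cre-dependent, neuron-restricted expression of a soma-targeted version of the chemigenetic voltage indicator Voltron. It is maintained in E. coli as a high-copy plasmid through a ColE1/pUC-type origin and selected with ampicillin via the bla gene and its own promoter; an f1 phage origin is also present. The expression cassette lies between AAV2 inverted terminal repeats, which allow it to be packaged into recombinant AAV particles.

Within the ITRs, the human synapsin I promoter drives a FLEX (double-inverted) cassette. The synthetic Voltron-ST coding sequence sits in reverse orientation relative to the promoter and is flanked on each side by a lox2272 and a loxP site arranged as opposing pairs. Cre recombinase inverts the cassette and then excises one site of each pair, locking the open reading frame in the sense orientation, so only Cre-expressing neurons produce the protein. The annotated parts of the insert are a HaloTag domain, which covalently binds chloroalkane-linked dye ligands, and a fragment of the rat Kv2.1 (Kcnb1) potassium channel fused at its C-terminal end, which presumably provides the soma localisation. About 700 nt of the inverted insert upstream of HaloTag are unannotated and presumably encode the voltage-sensing portion, although the record does not identify it. A WPRE downstream enhances transcript expression; no polyadenylation signal is annotated.

Two sequence records, of 6,033 and 6,199 nt, agree on the cassette. They differ in the backbone junctions and in ITR completeness: one ITR appears as only a short fragment in the shorter record.
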