Features (pLannotate 1.2.2; 18 found; start..end, strand, type, name):
     90..159     -  CDS            lacZα (fragment): LacZα fragment of β-galactosidase; lacZ fragment
    154..286     -  repeat_region  AAV2 ITR (fragment): inverted terminal repeat of adeno-associated virus serotype 2 inverted
    368..815     +  promoter       hSyn promoter: human synapsin I promoter; confers neuron-specific expression (Kügler et al., 2003)
    845..878     -  protein_bind   lox2272: Cre-mediated recombination occurs in the 8-bp core sequence (GGATACTT). lox2272 sites are compatible with each other, but incompatible with loxP or loxN sites (Lee and Saito, 1988). Cre recombinase
    941..974     -  protein_bind   loxP: Cre-mediated recombination occurs in the 8-bp core sequence (GCATACAT). Cre recombinase
    988..1278    -  CDS            Kcnb1 (fragment): KCNB1_RAT - Experimental evidence at protein level: Swiss-Prot protein existence level 1. Voltage-gated potassium channel that mediates transmembrane potassium transport in excitable membranes, primarily in the brain, but also in the pancreas and cardiovascular system. Contributes to the regulation of the action potential (AP) repolarization, duration and frequency of repetitive AP firing in neurons, muscle cells and endocrine cells and plays a role in homeostatic attenuation of electrical excitability throughout the brain (PubMed:10024359, PubMed:10618149, PubMed:12451110, PubMed:17379638, Pu
   1276..2157    -  CDS            HaloTag®: modified bacterial dehalogenase that forms covalent bonds with chloroalkane derivatives
   2855..2888    +  protein_bind   lox2272: Cre-mediated recombination occurs in the 8-bp core sequence (GGATACTT). lox2272 sites are compatible with each other, but incompatible with loxP or loxN sites (Lee and Saito, 1988). Cre recombinase
   2959..2992    +  protein_bind   loxP: Cre-mediated recombination occurs in the 8-bp core sequence (GCATACAT). Cre recombinase
   3010..3034    +  misc_feature   MCS (fragment): pBluescript multiple cloning site
   3034..3622    +  misc_feature   WPRE: woodchuck hepatitis virus posttranscriptional regulatory element
   3623..3642    +  misc_feature   MCS (fragment): pBluescript multiple cloning site
   3643..3680    +  repeat_region  AAV2 ITR (fragment): inverted terminal repeat of adeno-associated virus serotype 2 inverted
   3674..3730    -  CDS            lacI (fragment): lac repressor; lacI; The lac repressor binds to the lac operator to inhibit transcription in E. coli. This inhibition can be relieved by adding lactose or isopropyl-β-D-thiogalactopyranoside (IPTG).
   3913..4501    -  rep_origin     ori: high-copy-number ColE1/pMB1/pBR322/pUC origin of replication
   4672..5532    -  CDS            AmpR: β-lactamase; bla; confers resistance to ampicillin, carbenicillin, and related antibiotics
   5533..5637    -  promoter       AmpR promoter: bla
   5690..85      -  rep_origin     f1 ori (across the origin) (sequence partly withheld): f1 bacteriophage origin of replication; arrow indicates direction of (+) strand synthesis
>Addgene plasmid #119036 | pAAV-hsyn-flex-Voltron-ST | addgene full sequence | sequence record 322301 | Addgene NGS Result
[85 nt withheld, positions 1-85]
CCCATTCGCCATTCAGGCTGCGCAACTGTTGGGAAGGGCGATCGGTGCGGGCCTCTTCGCTATTACGCCA
GCTGCGCGCTCGCTCGCTCACTGAGGCCGCCCGGGCAAAGCCCGGGCGTCGGGCGACCTTTGGTCGCCCG
GCCTCAGTGAGCGAGCGAGCGCGCAGAGAGGGAGTGGCCAACTCCATCACTAGGGGTTCCTTGTAGTTAA
TGATTAACCCGCCATGCTACTTATCTACGTAGCCATGCTCTAGGAAGATCTCTGCAGAGGGCCCTGCGTA
TGAGTGCAAGTGGGTTTTAGGACCAGGATGAGGCGGGGTGGGGGTGCCTACCTGACGACCGACCCCGACC
CACTGGACAAGCACCCAACCCCCATTCCCCAAATTGCGCATCCCCTATCAGAGAGGGGGAGGGGAAACAG
GATGCGGCGAGGCGCGTGCGCACTGCCAGCTTCAGCACCGCGGACAGTGCCTTCGCCCCCGCCTGGCGGC
GCGCGCCACCGCCGCCTCAGCACTGAAGGCGCGCTGACGTCACTCGCCGGTCCCCCGCAAACTCCCCTTC
CCGGCCACCTTGGTCGCGTCCGCGCCGCCGCCGGCCCAGCCGGACCGCACCACGCGAGGCGCGAGATAGG
GGGGCACGGGCGCGACCATCTGCGCTGCGGCGCCGGCGACTCAGCGCTGCCTCAGTCTGCGGTGGGCAGC
GGAGGAGTCGTGTCGTGCCTGAGAGCGCAGTCGAATTCAAGCTGCTAGCAAGGATCCCCATAACTTCGTA
TAAAGTATCCTATACGAAGTTATATCAAAATAGGAAGACCAATGCTTCACCATCGACCCGAATTGCCAAG
CATCACCATCGACCCATAACTTCGTATAATGTATGCTATACGAAGTTATACTAGAGCTTTTAGAATCGAG
TAGCCTCGGGGAAATCTGTTGCGCAAGAGATGAAGCTATCAATAGATGACATACTCCTCATGTCAATCAC
TCCTTCAGTCCTGGCAGGGAGGGGAGCCACGGGACTTGGCATACTGGACATCTCAAGCTCTTCGGGAGGC
TTAGACTGTGGAGCCATTTCCTTTGTGTTCAGGATAGGCTGACTTTGCACCTCGTTCTCGTAGCAGAACA
CGTTGATGTCGATCTGGTCCAGGGGGATGTACTCGCCCTCGCTGGTGATCCTGCTCTTAGTGGTTGGCTC
GCCGGAAATCTCGAGCGTCGACAGCCAGCGCGCGATCTCGCTGCCGATCAGGTCCGGGTTGTCTTCTTGC
AGCAGATTCAGACCCGGGCCGATGTCCACAGCCTTGCAGTTAGGCAGGCTTTTGGCCAGGCGAGCGGCTT
CGGCCGGTGGGATCAGAACGCCTGGGGTGCCCCAGAACAGCAGCTTCGGGACAGGGGACTGGTGCAGCCA
GTCCATGTATTCTTCGACCAGCGCGACGATGTTCGCTGGCTCACCGGCGATTGGCAGCTCGTTTGGGAAG
CGCCACAGTGGCTCGCGGTCAACAGGATTCAGGAACGGCTCGCGGTAATGGTCCATCTCGACTTCAGTCA
GCGGGCGGACGACACCCATCGGCAGCGTACCCTCGATAAAAACGTTCTGATCGATGATCAGCTTGCGGCC
GACGTCGGTGGTGCGGAAGGCCTGGAAGGTCTCGCGGGCAAATTCTGGCCATTCGTCCCAGGTCGGGATA
GGGCGGATGAACTCCATAAATGCAATACCTTTGACGCGCTCTGGATTGCGCTTGGCCCAGTGGAAACCCA
GAGCGGAGCCCCAGTCGTGAATGACCAGGACGACCTCTTCCAGACCCAGGGCTTCGATGAAGGCATCCAT
GAAGCGGACGTGGTCGTCGAAGAAATAACCCAGGTCTGGTTTGTCGGATTTGCCCATACCGATCAGGTCT
GGAGCAATGCAGCGATGGGTCGGTGCAACATGCGGGATGATGTTGCGCCACACGTAGGAGGAGGTCGGGT
TACCGTGCAGGAACAGCACAGGGGTGCCATCGCGCGGACCAACATCGACGTAGTGCATGCGCTCGCCCAG
GACTTCCACATAATGGGGGTCGAATGGAAAGCCAGTACCGATCTTGAAGATAGTCTCATGGGCAATGAGG
CACCCCATTCCAAACAGTGGCTTAGCGAGCACATCCAGGATTCCCATGAGAATGGCCTCATTGTCGACGG
ACAGCACGCCACTACCAGACCCGAAAGCCCACACGACAGGATAAAACACCCAGAGGATTGACAGGAAGAC
GAGCAGACTGACATAGGAGCTATGGTACTCGGGGCTTTTCTTCAGATCGTCTTTCCAAGTGGCGTTATAC
ATCCCGTATGTCAGGACTGCCTGCATCACACATCCAGCGATAAAGTACACCCATTTGAACTTGTGTTCAT
CCTCGAAGGCGCCCAGAATACCAAACACGATCATGAAAATGTCTGCGCCGATGACCCAAGAAATCATCAC
TCCGCCCATCTTGGTCATGACGATGAGATCGAGCAGGAGCAGTGGTGTGGTCAGCACCCAGTTAATATAT
CTTGCGTAGACCACCTGCCTTTCACCATTCATTGTCAGGTCCTGGTAGTTCACGGCCATTGCATAGTAAG
CGGTAGCGGCGATAGTGCAGATGGCAATGTTGATATAGTATGCGCTCTTCAGCTCTGAAGGCCGAAAGTG
CACAGCCACTCCAAAAGCAATAGCAGCAGCAGCCATAATAGCAAAGACAATCCACTGTGCAATCATGCCG
GTCTCGGTTTCCACGTCAGCCATGGTGGCGGATCCTAGTATAACTTCGTATAGGATACTTTATACGAAGT
TATCATTGGGATTCTTCCTATTTTGATCCAAGCATCACCATCGACCCTCTAGTCCAGATCTCACCATCGA
CCCATAACTTCGTATAGCATACATTATACGAAGTTATGTCCCTCGAAGAGGTTCGAATTCGATATCAAGC
TTATCGATAATCAACCTCTGGATTACAAAATTTGTGAAAGATTGACTGGTATTCTTAACTATGTTGCTCC
TTTTACGCTATGTGGATACGCTGCTTTAATGCCTTTGTATCATGCTATTGCTTCCCGTATGGCTTTCATT
TTCTCCTCCTTGTATAAATCCTGGTTGCTGTCTCTTTATGAGGAGTTGTGGCCCGTTGTCAGGCAACGTG
GCGTGGTGTGCACTGTGTTTGCTGACGCAACCCCCACTGGTTGGGGCATTGCCACCACCTGTCAGCTCCT
TTCCGGGACTTTCGCTTTCCCCCTCCCTATTGCCACGGCGGAACTCATCGCCGCCTGCCTTGCCCGCTGC
TGGACAGGGGCTCGGCTGTTGGGCACTGACAATTCCGTGGTGTTGTCGGGGAAATCATCGTCCTTTCCTT
GGCTGCTCGCCTGTGTTGCCACCTGGATTCTGCGCGGGACGTCCTTCTGCTACGTCCCTTCGGCCCTCAA
TCCAGCGGACCTTCCTTCCCGCGGCCTGCTGCCGGCTCTGCGGCCTCTTCCGCGTCTTCGCCTTCGCCCT
CAGACGAGTCGGATCTCCCTTTGGGCCGCCTCCCCGCATCGATACCGTCGACCTCGACCCGGGCGGCCTC
AGTGAGCGAGCGAGCGCGCAGCTGCATTAATGAATCGGCCAACGCGCGGGGAGAGGCGGTTTGCGTATTG
GGCGCTCTTCCGCTTCCTCGCTCACTGACTCGCTGCGCTCGGTCGTTCGGCTGCGGCGAGCGGTATCAGC
TCACTCAAAGGCGGTAATACGGTTATCCACAGAATCAGGGGATAACGCAGGAAAGAACATGTGAGCAAAA
GGCCAGCAAAAGGCCAGGAACCGTAAAAAGGCCGCGTTGCTGGCGTTTTTCCATAGGCTCCGCCCCCCTG
ACGAGCATCACAAAAATCGACGCTCAAGTCAGAGGTGGCGAAACCCGACAGGACTATAAAGATACCAGGC
GTTTCCCCCTGGAAGCTCCCTCGTGCGCTCTCCTGTTCCGACCCTGCCGCTTACCGGATACCTGTCCGCC
TTTCTCCCTTCGGGAAGCGTGGCGCTTTCTCATAGCTCACGCTGTAGGTATCTCAGTTCGGTGTAGGTCG
TTCGCTCCAAGCTGGGCTGTGTGCACGAACCCCCCGTTCAGCCCGACCGCTGCGCCTTATCCGGTAACTA
TCGTCTTGAGTCCAACCCGGTAAGACACGACTTATCGCCACTGGCAGCAGCCACTGGTAACAGGATTAGC
AGAGCGAGGTATGTAGGCGGTGCTACAGAGTTCTTGAAGTGGTGGCCTAACTACGGCTACACTAGAAGAA
CAGTATTTGGTATCTGCGCTCTGCTGAAGCCAGTTACCTTCGGAAAAAGAGTTGGTAGCTCTTGATCCGG
CAAACAAACCACCGCTGGTAGCGGTGGTTTTTTTGTTTGCAAGCAGCAGATTACGCGCAGAAAAAAAGGA
TCTCAAGAAGATCCTTTGATCTTTTCTACGGGGTCTGACGCTCAGTGGAACGAAAACTCACGTTAAGGGA
TTTTGGTCATGAGATTATCAAAAAGGATCTTCACCTAGATCCTTTTAAATTAAAAATGAAGTTTTAAATC
AATCTAAAGTATATATGAGTAAACTTGGTCTGACAGTTACCAATGCTTAATCAGTGAGGCACCTATCTCA
GCGATCTGTCTATTTCGTTCATCCATAGTTGCCTGACTCCCCGTCGTGTAGATAACTACGATACGGGAGG
GCTTACCATCTGGCCCCAGTGCTGCAATGATACCGCGAGACCCACGCTCACCGGCTCCAGATTTATCAGC
AATAAACCAGCCAGCCGGAAGGGCCGAGCGCAGAAGTGGTCCTGCAACTTTATCCGCCTCCATCCAGTCT
ATTAATTGTTGCCGGGAAGCTAGAGTAAGTAGTTCGCCAGTTAATAGTTTGCGCAACGTTGTTGCCATTG
CTACAGGCATCGTGGTGTCACGCTCGTCGTTTGGTATGGCTTCATTCAGCTCCGGTTCCCAACGATCAAG
GCGAGTTACATGATCCCCCATGTTGTGCAAAAAAGCGGTTAGCTCCTTCGGTCCTCCGATCGTTGTCAGA
AGTAAGTTGGCCGCAGTGTTATCACTCATGGTTATGGCAGCACTGCATAATTCTCTTACTGTCATGCCAT
CCGTAAGATGCTTTTCTGTGACTGGTGAGTACTCAACCAAGTCATTCTGAGAATAGTGTATGCGGCGACC
GAGTTGCTCTTGCCCGGCGTCAATACGGGATAATACCGCGCCACATAGCAGAACTTTAAAAGTGCTCATC
ATTGGAAAACGTTCTTCGGGGCGAAAACTCTCAAGGATCTTACCGCTGTTGAGATCCAGTTCGATGTAAC
CCACTCGTGCACCCAACTGATCTTCAGCATCTTTTACTTTCACCAGCGTTTCTGGGTGAGCAAAAACAGG
AAGGCAAAATGCCGCAAAAAAGGGAATAAGGGCGACACGGAAATGTTGAATACTCATACTCTTCCTTTTT
CAATATTATTGAAGCATTTATCAGGGTTATTGTCTCATGAGCGGATACATATTTGAATGTATTTAGAAAA
ATAAACAAATAGGGGTTCCGCGCACATTTCCCCGAAAAGTGCCACCTAAATTGTAAGCGTTAATATTTTG
TTAAAATTCGCGTTAAATTTTTGTTAAATCAGCTCATTTTTTAACCAATAGGCCGAAATCGGCAAAATCC
CTTATAAATCAAAAGAATAGACCGAGATAGGGT
[37 nt withheld, positions 5789-5825]
AAAGAACGTGGACTCCAACGTCAAAGG
[49 nt withheld, positions 5853-5901]
T
[91 nt withheld, positions 5903-5993]
G
[39 nt withheld, positions 5995-6033]
