Features (pLannotate 1.2.2; 19 found; start..end, strand, type, name):
      2..58      +  CDS            lacI (fragment): lac repressor; lacI; The lac repressor binds to the lac operator to inhibit transcription in E. coli. This inhibition can be relieved by adding lactose or isopropyl-β-D-thiogalactopyranoside (IPTG).
     52..185     -  repeat_region  AAV2 ITR: inverted terminal repeat of adeno-associated virus serotype 2 inverted
    267..714     +  promoter       hSyn promoter: human synapsin I promoter; confers neuron-specific expression (Kügler et al., 2003)
    744..777     -  protein_bind   lox2272: Cre-mediated recombination occurs in the 8-bp core sequence (GGATACTT). lox2272 sites are compatible with each other, but incompatible with loxP or loxN sites (Lee and Saito, 1988). Cre recombinase
    840..873     -  protein_bind   loxP: Cre-mediated recombination occurs in the 8-bp core sequence (GCATACAT). Cre recombinase
    887..1177    -  CDS            Kcnb1 (fragment): KCNB1_RAT - Experimental evidence at protein level: Swiss-Prot protein existence level 1. Voltage-gated potassium channel that mediates transmembrane potassium transport in excitable membranes, primarily in the brain, but also in the pancreas and cardiovascular system. Contributes to the regulation of the action potential (AP) repolarization, duration and frequency of repetitive AP firing in neurons, muscle cells and endocrine cells and plays a role in homeostatic attenuation of electrical excitability throughout the brain (PubMed:10024359, PubMed:10618149, PubMed:12451110, PubMed:17379638, Pu
   1175..2056    -  CDS            HaloTag®: modified bacterial dehalogenase that forms covalent bonds with chloroalkane derivatives
   2754..2787    +  protein_bind   lox2272: Cre-mediated recombination occurs in the 8-bp core sequence (GGATACTT). lox2272 sites are compatible with each other, but incompatible with loxP or loxN sites (Lee and Saito, 1988). Cre recombinase
   2858..2891    +  protein_bind   loxP: Cre-mediated recombination occurs in the 8-bp core sequence (GCATACAT). Cre recombinase
   2909..2933    +  misc_feature   MCS (fragment): pBluescript multiple cloning site
   2933..3521    +  misc_feature   WPRE: woodchuck hepatitis virus posttranscriptional regulatory element
   3522..3541    +  misc_feature   MCS (fragment): pBluescript multiple cloning site
   3612..3744    +  repeat_region  AAV2 ITR (fragment): inverted terminal repeat of adeno-associated virus serotype 2 inverted
   3739..3808    +  CDS            lacZα (fragment): LacZα fragment of β-galactosidase; lacZ fragment
   3813..4401    -  rep_origin     ori: high-copy-number ColE1/pMB1/pBR322/pUC origin of replication
   4572..5432    -  CDS            AmpR: β-lactamase; bla; confers resistance to ampicillin, carbenicillin, and related antibiotics
   5433..5537    -  promoter       AmpR promoter: bla
   5590..6018    -  rep_origin     f1 ori (sequence partly withheld): f1 bacteriophage origin of replication; arrow indicates direction of (+) strand synthesis
   6066..6199    +  rep_origin     RSF ori (fragment): Plasmids containing the RSF 1030 origin of replication can be propagated in E. coli cells that contain additional plasmids with compatible origins.
>Addgene plasmid #119036 | pAAV-hsyn-flex-Voltron-ST Sequencing Result | analyzer sequence | sequence record 230369
AGCGCCCAATACGCAAACCGCCTCTCCCCGCGCGTTGGCCGATTCATTAATGCAGCTGCGCGCTCGCTCG
CTCACTGAGGCCGCCCGGGCAAAGCCCGGGCGTCGGGCGACCTTTGGTCGCCCGGCCTCAGTGAGCGAGC
GAGCGCGCAGAGAGGGAGTGGCCAACTCCATCACTAGGGGTTCCTTGTAGTTAATGATTAACCCGCCATG
CTACTTATCTACGTAGCCATGCTCTAGGAAGATCTCTGCAGAGGGCCCTGCGTATGAGTGCAAGTGGGTT
TTAGGACCAGGATGAGGCGGGGTGGGGGTGCCTACCTGACGACCGACCCCGACCCACTGGACAAGCACCC
AACCCCCATTCCCCAAATTGCGCATCCCCTATCAGAGAGGGGGAGGGGAAACAGGATGCGGCGAGGCGCG
TGCGCACTGCCAGCTTCAGCACCGCGGACAGTGCCTTCGCCCCCGCCTGGCGGCGCGCGCCACCGCCGCC
TCAGCACTGAAGGCGCGCTGACGTCACTCGCCGGTCCCCCGCAAACTCCCCTTCCCGGCCACCTTGGTCG
CGTCCGCGCCGCCGCCGGCCCAGCCGGACCGCACCACGCGAGGCGCGAGATAGGGGGGCACGGGCGCGAC
CATCTGCGCTGCGGCGCCGGCGACTCAGCGCTGCCTCAGTCTGCGGTGGGCAGCGGAGGAGTCGTGTCGT
GCCTGAGAGCGCAGTCGAATTCAAGCTGCTAGCAAGGATCCCCATAACTTCGTATAAAGTATCCTATACG
AAGTTATATCAAAATAGGAAGACCAATGCTTCACCATCGACCCGAATTGCCAAGCATCACCATCGACCCA
TAACTTCGTATAATGTATGCTATACGAAGTTATACTAGAGCTTTTAGAATCGAGTAGCCTCGGGGAAATC
TGTTGCGCAAGAGATGAAGCTATCAATAGATGACATACTCCTCATGTCAATCACTCCTTCAGTCCTGGCA
GGGAGGGGAGCCACGGGACTTGGCATACTGGACATCTCAAGCTCTTCGGGAGGCTTAGACTGTGGAGCCA
TTTCCTTTGTGTTCAGGATAGGCTGACTTTGCACCTCGTTCTCGTAGCAGAACACGTTGATGTCGATCTG
GTCCAGGGGGATGTACTCGCCCTCGCTGGTGATCCTGCTCTTAGTGGTTGGCTCGCCGGAAATCTCGAGC
GTCGACAGCCAGCGCGCGATCTCGCTGCCGATCAGGTCCGGGTTGTCTTCTTGCAGCAGATTCAGACCCG
GGCCGATGTCCACAGCCTTGCAGTTAGGCAGGCTTTTGGCCAGGCGAGCGGCTTCGGCCGGTGGGATCAG
AACGCCTGGGGTGCCCCAGAACAGCAGCTTCGGGACAGGGGACTGGTGCAGCCAGTCCATGTATTCTTCG
ACCAGCGCGACGATGTTCGCTGGCTCACCGGCGATTGGCAGCTCGTTTGGGAAGCGCCACAGTGGCTCGC
GGTCAACAGGATTCAGGAACGGCTCGCGGTAATGGTCCATCTCGACTTCAGTCAGCGGGCGGACGACACC
CATCGGCAGCGTACCCTCGATAAAAACGTTCTGATCGATGATCAGCTTGCGGCCGACGTCGGTGGTGCGG
AAGGCCTGGAAGGTCTCGCGGGCAAATTCTGGCCATTCGTCCCAGGTCGGGATAGGGCGGATGAACTCCA
TAAATGCAATACCTTTGACGCGCTCTGGATTGCGCTTGGCCCAGTGGAAACCCAGAGCGGAGCCCCAGTC
GTGAATGACCAGGACGACCTCTTCCAGACCCAGGGCTTCGATGAAGGCATCCATGAAGCGGACGTGGTCG
TCGAAGAAATAACCCAGGTCTGGTTTGTCGGATTTGCCCATACCGATCAGGTCTGGAGCAATGCAGCGAT
GGGTCGGTGCAACATGCGGGATGATGTTGCGCCACACGTAGGAGGAGGTCGGGTTACCGTGCAGGAACAG
CACAGGGGTGCCATCGCGCGGACCAACATCGACGTAGTGCATGCGCTCGCCCAGGACTTCCACATAATGG
GGGTCGAATGGAAAGCCAGTACCGATCTTGAAGATAGTCTCATGGGCAATGAGGCACCCCATTCCAAACA
GTGGCTTAGCGAGCACATCCAGGATTCCCATGAGAATGGCCTCATTGTCGACGGACAGCACGCCACTACC
AGACCCGAAAGCCCACACGACAGGATAAAACACCCAGAGGATTGACAGGAAGACGAGCAGACTGACATAG
GAGCTATGGTACTCGGGGCTTTTCTTCAGATCGTCTTTCCAAGTGGCGTTATACATCCCGTATGTCAGGA
CTGCCTGCATCACACATCCAGCGATAAAGTACACCCATTTGAACTTGTGTTCATCCTCGAAGGCGCCCAG
AATACCAAACACGATCATGAAAATGTCTGCGCCGATGACCCAAGAAATCATCACTCCGCCCATCTTGGTC
ATGACGATGAGATCGAGCAGGAGCAGTGGTGTGGTCAGCACCCAGTTAATATATCTTGCGTAGACCACCT
GCCTTTCACCATTCATTGTCAGGTCCTGGTAGTTCACGGCCATTGCATAGTAAGCGGTAGCGGCGATAGT
GCAGATGGCAATGTTGATATAGTATGCGCTCTTCAGCTCTGAAGGCCGAAAGTGCACAGCCACTCCAAAA
GCAATAGCAGCAGCAGCCATAATAGCAAAGACAATCCACTGTGCAATCATGCCGGTCTCGGTTTCCACGT
CAGCCATGGTGGCGGATCCTAGTATAACTTCGTATAGGATACTTTATACGAAGTTATCATTGGGATTCTT
CCTATTTTGATCCAAGCATCACCATCGACCCTCTAGTCCAGATCTCACCATCGACCCATAACTTCGTATA
GCATACATTATACGAAGTTATGTCCCTCGAAGAGGTTCGAATTCGATATCAAGCTTATCGATAATCAACC
TCTGGATTACAAAATTTGTGAAAGATTGACTGGTATTCTTAACTATGTTGCTCCTTTTACGCTATGTGGA
TACGCTGCTTTAATGCCTTTGTATCATGCTATTGCTTCCCGTATGGCTTTCATTTTCTCCTCCTTGTATA
AATCCTGGTTGCTGTCTCTTTATGAGGAGTTGTGGCCCGTTGTCAGGCAACGTGGCGTGGTGTGCACTGT
GTTTGCTGACGCAACCCCCACTGGTTGGGGCATTGCCACCACCTGTCAGCTCCTTTCCGGGACTTTCGCT
TTCCCCCTCCCTATTGCCACGGCGGAACTCATCGCCGCCTGCCTTGCCCGCTGCTGGACAGGGGCTCGGC
TGTTGGGCACTGACAATTCCGTGGTGTTGTCGGGGAAATCATCGTCCTTTCCTTGGCTGCTCGCCTGTGT
TGCCACCTGGATTCTGCGCGGGACGTCCTTCTGCTACGTCCCTTCGGCCCTCAATCCAGCGGACCTTCCT
TCCCGCGGCCTGCTGCCGGCTCTGCGGCCTCTTCCGCGTCTTCGCCTTCGCCCTCAGACGAGTCGGATCT
CCCTTTGGGCCGCCTCCCCGCATCGATACCGTCGACCTCGACCCGGGCGGCCGATCTTCCTAGAGCATGG
CTACGTAGATAAGTAGCATGGCGGGTTAATCATTAACTACAAGGAACCCCTAGTGATGGAGTTGGCCACT
CCCTCTCTGCGCGCTCGCTCGCTCACTGAGGCCGGGCGACCAAAGGTCGCCCGACGCCCGGGCTTTGCCC
GGGCGGCCTCAGTGAGCGAGCGAGCGCGCAGCTGGCGTAATAGCGAAGAGGCCCGCACCGATCGCCCTTC
CCAACAGTTGCGCAGCCTGAATGGCGAATGGGTTTCCATAGGCTCCGCCCCCCTGACGAGCATCACAAAA
ATCGACGCTCAAGTCAGAGGTGGCGAAACCCGACAGGACTATAAAGATACCAGGCGTTTCCCCCTGGAAG
CTCCCTCGTGCGCTCTCCTGTTCCGACCCTGCCGCTTACCGGATACCTGTCCGCCTTTCTCCCTTCGGGA
AGCGTGGCGCTTTCTCATAGCTCACGCTGTAGGTATCTCAGTTCGGTGTAGGTCGTTCGCTCCAAGCTGG
GCTGTGTGCACGAACCCCCCGTTCAGCCCGACCGCTGCGCCTTATCCGGTAACTATCGTCTTGAGTCCAA
CCCGGTAAGACACGACTTATCGCCACTGGCAGCAGCCACTGGTAACAGGATTAGCAGAGCGAGGTATGTA
GGCGGTGCTACAGAGTTCTTGAAGTGGTGGCCTAACTACGGCTACACTAGAAGAACAGTATTTGGTATCT
GCGCTCTGCTGAAGCCAGTTACCTTCGGAAAAAGAGTTGGTAGCTCTTGATCCGGCAAACAAACCACCGC
TGGTAGCGGTGGTTTTTTTGTTTGCAAGCAGCAGATTACGCGCAGAAAAAAAGGATCTCAAGAAGATCCT
TTGATCTTTTCTACGGGGTCTGACGCTCAGTGGAACGAAAACTCACGTTAAGGGATTTTGGTCATGAGAT
TATCAAAAAGGATCTTCACCTAGATCCTTTTAAATTAAAAATGAAGTTTTAAATCAATCTAAAGTATATA
TGAGTAAACTTGGTCTGACAGTTACCAATGCTTAATCAGTGAGGCACCTATCTCAGCGATCTGTCTATTT
CGTTCATCCATAGTTGCCTGACTCCCCGTCGTGTAGATAACTACGATACGGGAGGGCTTACCATCTGGCC
CCAGTGCTGCAATGATACCGCGAGACCCACGCTCACCGGCTCCAGATTTATCAGCAATAAACCAGCCAGC
CGGAAGGGCCGAGCGCAGAAGTGGTCCTGCAACTTTATCCGCCTCCATCCAGTCTATTAATTGTTGCCGG
GAAGCTAGAGTAAGTAGTTCGCCAGTTAATAGTTTGCGCAACGTTGTTGCCATTGCTACAGGCATCGTGG
TGTCACGCTCGTCGTTTGGTATGGCTTCATTCAGCTCCGGTTCCCAACGATCAAGGCGAGTTACATGATC
CCCCATGTTGTGCAAAAAAGCGGTTAGCTCCTTCGGTCCTCCGATCGTTGTCAGAAGTAAGTTGGCCGCA
GTGTTATCACTCATGGTTATGGCAGCACTGCATAATTCTCTTACTGTCATGCCATCCGTAAGATGCTTTT
CTGTGACTGGTGAGTACTCAACCAAGTCATTCTGAGAATAGTGTATGCGGCGACCGAGTTGCTCTTGCCC
GGCGTCAATACGGGATAATACCGCGCCACATAGCAGAACTTTAAAAGTGCTCATCATTGGAAAACGTTCT
TCGGGGCGAAAACTCTCAAGGATCTTACCGCTGTTGAGATCCAGTTCGATGTAACCCACTCGTGCACCCA
ACTGATCTTCAGCATCTTTTACTTTCACCAGCGTTTCTGGGTGAGCAAAAACAGGAAGGCAAAATGCCGC
AAAAAAGGGAATAAGGGCGACACGGAAATGTTGAATACTCATACTCTTCCTTTTTCAATATTATTGAAGC
ATTTATCAGGGTTATTGTCTCATGAGCGGATACATATTTGAATGTATTTAGAAAAATAAACAAATAGGGG
TTCCGCGCACATTTCCCCGAAAAGTGCCACCTAAATTGTAAGCGTTAATATTTTGTTAAAATTCGCGTTA
AATTTTTGTTAAATCAGCTCATTTTTTAACCAATAGGCCGAAATCGGCAAAATCCCTTATAAATCAAAAG
AATAGACCGAGATAGGGT
[37 nt withheld, positions 5689-5725]
AAAGAACGTGGACTCCAACGTCAAAGG
[49 nt withheld, positions 5753-5801]
T
[91 nt withheld, positions 5803-5893]
G
[125 nt withheld, positions 5895-6019]
ACGCCAGCAACGCGGCCTTTTTACGGTTCCTGGCCTTTTGCTGGCCTTTTGCTCACATGTTCTTTCCTGC
GTTATCCCCTGATTCTGTGGATAACCGTATTACCGCCTTTGAGTGAGCTGATACCGCTCGCCGCAGCCGA
ACGACCGAGCGCAGCGAGTCAGTGAGCGAGGAAGCGGAAG
